>Addgene plasmid #241252 | pmCh-N1 BLTP3 chimera-2 | addgene full sequence | sequence record 489488 | Addgene NGS Result
TAGTTATTAATAGTAATCAATTACGGGGTCATTAGTTCATAGCCCATATATGGAGTTCCGCGTTACATAA
CTTACGGTAAATGGCCCGCCTGGCTGACCGCCCAACGACCCCCGCCCATTGACGTCAATAATGACGTATG
TTCCCATAGTAACGCCAATAGGGACTTTCCATTGACGTCAATGGGTGGAGTATTTACGGTAAACTGCCCA
CTTGGCAGTACATCAAGTGTATCATATGCCAAGTACGCCCCCTATTGACGTCAATGACGGTAAATGGCCC
GCCTGGCATTATGCCCAGTACATGACCTTATGGGACTTTCCTACTTGGCAGTACATCTACGTATTAGTCA
TCGCTATTACCATGGTGATGCGGTTTTGGCAGTACATCAATGGGCGTGGATAGCGGTTTGACTCACGGGG
ATTTCCAAGTCTCCACCCCATTGACGTCAATGGGAGTTTGTTTTGGCACCAAAATCAACGGGACTTTCCA
AAATGTCGTAACAACTCCGCCCCATTGACGCAAATGGGCGGTAGGCGTGTACGGTGGGAGGTCTATATAA
GCAGAGCTGGTTTAGTGAACCGTCAGATCCGCTAGCGCTACCGGACTCAGATCTCGAGACCGGTCGCCAC
CATGGCCGGCATCATCAAAAAACAAATCCTGAAACACCTGTCCCGCTTTACCAAGAACCTGTCCCCAGAT
AAGATCAACCTGTCCACCCTGAAGGGCGAGGGTGAACTGAAAAACCTGGAGCTGGATGAGGAAGTGCTGC
AGAACATGCTGGACCTGCCGACCTGGCTGGCTATCAACAAGGTGTTCTGCAACAAAGCCAGCATCCGTAT
TCCGTGGACCAAGCTGAAAACCCACCCGATCTGCCTGAGCCTGGACAAAGTGATTATGGAAATGAGCACC
TGCGAGGAACCACGCAGCCCGAACGGTCCAAGCCCAATTGCTACCGCTAGCGGTCAGAGCGAGTATGGTT
TTGCGGAGAAAGTGGTGGAAGGCATCTTCATCATTGTGAACAGCATCACCATTAAGATCCACAGCAAAGC
TTTCCACGCCAGCTTTGAACTGTGGCAGCTGCAGGGCTATAGCGTGAACCCGAACTGGCAGCAGAGCGAT
CTGCGTCTGACCCGTATCACCGACCCGTGCCGTGGTGAAGTGCTGACCTTTAAGGAGATTACCTGGCAGA
CCCTGCGTATCGAGGCCGACGCGACCGATAACGGCGACCAGGACCCGGTTACCACCCCACTGCGCCTGAT
TACCAACCAGGGTCGTATTCAGATCGCCCTGAAGCGTCGCACCAAAGATTGCAACGTGATCAGCAGCAAA
CTGATGTTCCTGCTGGACGATCTGCTGTGGGTGCTGACCGACAGCCAGCTGAAGGCCATGATGAAATACG
CGGAAAGCCTGAGCGAGGCTATGGAAAAGAGCGCCCACCAGCGTAAAAGCCTGGCTCCAGAGCCGGTGCA
GATCACCCCACCAGCTCCAAGCGCCCAGCAGAGCTGGGCTCAGGCCTTCGGCGGTAGCCAGGGCAACAGC
AACAGCAGCAGCAGCCGCCTGAGCCAGTACTTCGAAAAGTTTGATGTGAAAGAGAGCAGCCACCACCTGG
TTATCAGCCACCTGGATCTGCACATCTGCGACGATATTCACGCGAAGGAGAAAGAAAGCAACCGTCGCAT
CACCGGCGGTGCTATGCAGCTGAGCTTCACCCAGCTGACCATTGATTACTATCCGTATCACAAAGCGGGC
GACAGCTGCAACCACTGGATGTACTTCAGCGACGCGACCAAGACCAAAAACGGTTGGGCTAACGAACTGC
TGCACGAGTTTGAATGCAACGTGGAGATGCTGAAGCAGGCGGTGAAAGATCACAACGTGGGCAGCCCGCC
GAAGAGCCCAACCCACGCTAGCCCACAGCACACCCAGACCGAGAAGGACTATCCGCTGAAAGGTACCTGC
CGTACCCCGAGCGTGCTGAGCCAGCAGAGCAAGGCCAAACTGATGAGCAGCAGCGTGGTGGTGCGTCTGG
CGGACTTCAACATCTACCAGGTGAGCACCGCTGAACAGTGCCGCAGCAGCCCGAAAAGCATGATCTGCTG
CAACAAGAAAAGCCTGTATCTGCCGCAGGAGATGAGCGCGGTGTACATCGAGTTCACCGAATACTATTAC
CCGGACGGCAAGGATTTTCCGATTCCGAGCCCGAACCTGTATAGCCAGCTGAACGCTCTGCAGTTCACCG
TGGATGAACGTAGCATCCTGTGGCTGAACCAGTTCCTGCTGGACCTGAAGCAGAGCCTGAACCAGTTTAT
GGCCGTGTACAAGCTGAACGATAACAGCAAAAGCGACGAGCACGTGGATGTGCGTGTGGACGGTCTGATG
CTGAAATTTGTGATTCCGAGCGAGGTGAAGAGCGAATGCCACCAGGACCAGCCACGTGCCATTAGCATCC
AGAGCAGCGAAATGATCGCGACCAACACCCGTCACTGCCCAAACTGCCGTCACAGCGATCTGGAGGCGCT
GTTTCAGGACTTCAAGGACTGCGATTTCTTTAGCAAAACCTATACCAGCTTTCCGAAGAGCTGCGATAAC
TTCAACCTGCTGCACCCGATCTTTCAGCGTCACGCCCACGAGCAGGACACCAAGATGCACGAAATCTACA
AAGGCAACATTACCCCGCAGCTGAACAAGAACACCCTGAAAACCAGCGCCGCTACCGACGTGTGGGCCGT
GTACTTCAGCCAGTTCTGGATCGACTACGAGGGTATGAAGAGCGGCAAAGGTCGTCCGATTAGCTTTGTG
GATAGCTTCCCGCTGAGCATTTGGATCTGCCAGCCGACCCGCTATGCCGAGAGCCAGAAGGAACCGCAGA
CCTGCAACCAGGTGAGCCTGAACACCAGCCAGAGCGAAAGCAGCGACCTGGCTGGCCGTCTGAAGCGCAA
GAAACTGCTGAAAGAGTATTACAGCACCGAGAGCGAACCGCTGACCAACGGCGGTCAGAAACCGAGCAGC
AGCGATACCTTCTTTCGTTTCAGCCCGAGCAGCAGCGAAGCCGACATCCACCTGCTGGTGCACGTGCACA
AGCACGTGAGCATGCAGATTAACCACTATCAGTACCTGCTGCTGCTGTTTCTGCACGAGAGCCTGATCCT
GCTGAGCGAAAACCTGCGTAAAGATGTGGAGGCTGTGACCGGCAGCCCGGCTAGCCAGACCAGCATTTGC
ATCGGTATTCTGCTGCGCAGCGCCGAGCTGGCGCTGCTGCTGCACCCAGTGGACCAGGCGAACACCCTGA
AGAGCCCGGTGAGCGAAAGCGTGAGCCCAGTGGTGCCAGATTACCTGCCGACCGAGAACGGTGACTTCCT
GAGCAGCAAGCGTAAACAGATTAGCCGCGATATCAACCGTATTCGCAGCGTGACCGTGAACCACATGAGC
GATAACCGTAGCATGAGCGTGGACCTGAGCCACATCCCGCTGAAGGACCCGCTGCTGTTCAAAAGCGCCA
GCGACACCAACCTGCAGAAAGGCATCAGCTTTATGGATTATCTGAGCGACAAGCACCTGGGCAAAATTAG
CGAGGACGAAAGCAGCGGTCTGGTGTACAAGAGCGGCAGCGGCGAGATCGGTAGCGAAACCAGCGACAAG
AAAGATAGCTTCTATACCGATAGCAGCAGCATCCTGAACTACCGCGAGGACAGCAACATTCTGAGCTTTG
ACAGCGATGGCAACCAGAACATTCTGAGCAGCACCCTGACCAGCAAGGGTAACGAAACCATCGAAAGCAT
TTTCAAGGCTGAGGATCTGCTGCCGGAAGCTGCCAGCCTGAGCGAAAACCTGGACATCAGCAAAGAGGAA
ACCCCGCCGGTGCGTACCCTGAAGAGCCAGAGCAGCCTGAGCGGCAAGCCGAAAGAGCGTTGCCCACCAA
ACCTGGCTCCACTGTGCGTGAGCTATAAGAACATGAAACGTAGCAGCAGCCAGATGAGCCTGGATACCAT
CAGCCTGGACAGCATGATTCTGGAGGAACAGCTGCTGGAAAGCGACGGCAGCGATAGCCACATGTTCCTG
GAGAAGGGTAACAAGAAAAACAGCACCACCAACTATCGTGGTACCGCTGAAAGCGTGAACGCTGGTGCTA
ACCTGCAGAACTACGGTGAAACCAGCCCGGACGCCATTAGCACCAACAGCGAGGGCGCGCAGGAAAACCA
CGACGATCTGATGAGCGTGGTGGTGTTTAAGATCACCGGCGTGAACGGCGAGATCGATATTCGTGGCGAG
GACACCGAAATCTGCCTGCAGGTGAATCAGGTGACCCCGGATCAGCTGGGCAACATTAGCCTGCGTCACT
ACCTGTGCAACCGTCCAGTGGGTAGCGACCAGAAGGCCGTGATCCACAGCAAAAGCAGCCCGGAGATTAG
CCTGCGTTTCGAAAGCGGTCCAGGTGCTGTGATCCACAGCCTGCTGGCCGAGAAAAACGGTTTTCTGCAG
TGCCACATTGAGAACTTTAGCACCGAATTCCTGACCAGCAGCCTGATGAACATCCAGCACTTCCTGGAGG
ACGAAACCGTGGCGACCGTGATGCCGATGAAGATCCAGGTGAGCAACACCAAGATTAACCTGAAAGACGA
TAGCCCGCGTAGCAGCACCGTGAGCCTGGAACCAGCTCCAGTGACCGTGCACATTGATCACCTGGTGGTG
GAGCGTAGCGACGATGGCAGCTTTCACATCCGCGACAGCCACATGCTGAACACCGGTAACGATCTGAAGG
AGAACGTGAAAAGCGACAGCGTGCTGCTGACCAGCGGCAAATACGATCTGAAGAAACAGCGTAGCGTGAC
CCAGGCTACCCAGACCAGCCCGGGTGTGCCGTGGCCAAGCCAGAGCGCCAACTTCCCGGAATTCAGCTTT
GACTTCACCCGCGAGCAGCTGATGGAGGAAAACGAGAGCCTGAAGCAGGAACTGGCTAAGGCCAAAATGG
CGCTGGCTGAGGCACACCTGGAAAAAGACGCTCTGCTGCACCACATTAAGAAGATGACCGTTGAGGGTGG
ATCTGGAGGTCGAATTCTGCAGTCGACGGTACCGCGGGCCCGGGATCCACCGGTCATGGTGAGCAAGGGC
GAGGAGGATAACATGGCCATCATCAAGGAGTTCATGCGCTTCAAGGTGCACATGGAGGGCTCCGTGAACG
GCCACGAGTTCGAGATCGAGGGCGAGGGCGAGGGCCGCCCCTACGAGGGCACCCAGACCGCCAAGCTGAA
GGTGACCAAGGGTGGCCCCCTGCCCTTCGCCTGGGACATCCTGTCCCCTCAGTTCATGTACGGCTCCAAG
GCCTACGTGAAGCACCCCGCCGACATCCCCGACTACTTGAAGCTGTCCTTCCCCGAGGGCTTCAAGTGGG
AGCGCGTGATGAACTTCGAGGACGGCGGCGTGGTGACCGTGACCCAGGACTCCTCCCTGCAGGACGGCGA
GTTCATCTACAAGGTGAAGCTGCGCGGCACCAACTTCCCCTCCGACGGCCCCGTAATGCAGAAGAAGACC
ATGGGCTGGGAGGCCTCCTCCGAGCGGATGTACCCCGAGGACGGCGCCCTGAAGGGCGAGATCAAGCAGA
GGCTGAAGCTGAAGGACGGCGGCCACTACGACGCTGAGGTCAAGACCACCTACAAGGCCAAGAAGCCCGT
GCAGCTGCCCGGCGCCTACAACGTCAACATCAAGTTGGACATCACCTCCCACAACGAGGACTACACCATC
GTGGAACAGTACGAACGCGCCGAGGGCCGCCACTCCACCGGCGGCATGGACGAGCTGTACAAGTAAGCGG
CCGCGACTCTAGATCATAATCAGCCATACCACATTTGTAGAGGTTTTACTTGCTTTAAAAAACCTCCCAC
ACCTCCCCCTGAACCTGAAACATAAAATGAATGCAATTGTTGTTGTTAACTTGTTTATTGCAGCTTATAA
TGGTTACAAATAAAGCAATAGCATCACAAATTTCACAAATAAAGCATTTTTTTCACTGCATTCTAGTTGT
GGTTTGTCCAAACTCATCAATGTATCTTAAGGCGTAAATTGTAAGCGTTAATATTTTGTTAAAATTCGCG
TTAAATTTTTGTTAAATCAGCTCATTTTTTAACCAATAGGCCGAAATCGGCAAAATCCCTTATAAATCAA
AAGAATAGACCGAGATAGGGT
[37 nt withheld, positions 6182-6218]
AAAGAACGTGGACTCCAACGTCAAAGG
[49 nt withheld, positions 6246-6294]
T
[91 nt withheld, positions 6296-6386]
G
[124 nt withheld, positions 6388-6511]
CAGGTGGCACTTTTCGGGGAAATGTGCGCGGAACCCCTATTTGTTTATTTTTCTAAATACATTCAAATAT
GTATCCGCTCATGAGACAATAACCCTGATAAATGCTTCAATAATATTGAAAAAGGAAGAGTCCTGAGGCG
GAAAGAACCAGCTGTGGAATGTGTGTCAGTTAGGGTGTGGAAAGTCCCCAGGCTCCCCAGCAGGCAGAAG
TATGCAAAGCATGCATCTCAATTAGTCAGCAACCAGGTGTGGAAAGTCCCCAGGCTCCCCAGCAGGCAGA
AGTATGCAAAGCATGCATCTCAATTAGTCAGCAACCATAGTCCCGCCCCTAACTCCGCCCATCCCGCCCC
TAACTCCGCCCAGTTCCGCCCATTCTCCGCCCCATGGCTGACTAATTTTTTTTATTTATGCAGAGGCCGA
GGCCGCCTCGGCCTCTGAGCTATTCCAGAAGTAGTGAGGAGGCTTTTTTGGAGGCCTAGGCTTTTGCAAA
GATCGATCAAGAGACAGGATGAGGATCGTTTCGCATGATTGAACAAGATGGATTGCACGCAGGTTCTCCG
GCCGCTTGGGTGGAGAGGCTATTCGGCTATGACTGGGCACAACAGACAATCGGCTGCTCTGATGCCGCCG
TGTTCCGGCTGTCAGCGCAGGGGCGCCCGGTTCTTTTTGTCAAGACCGACCTGTCCGGTGCCCTGAATGA
ACTGCAAGACGAGGCAGCGCGGCTATCGTGGCTGGCCACGACGGGCGTTCCTTGCGCAGCTGTGCTCGAC
GTTGTCACTGAAGCGGGAAGGGACTGGCTGCTATTGGGCGAAGTGCCGGGGCAGGATCTCCTGTCATCTC
ACCTTGCTCCTGCCGAGAAAGTATCCATCATGGCTGATGCAATGCGGCGGCTGCATACGCTTGATCCGGC
TACCTGCCCATTCGACCACCAAGCGAAACATCGCATCGAGCGAGCACGTACTCGGATGGAAGCCGGTCTT
GTCGATCAGGATGATCTGGACGAAGAGCATCAGGGGCTCGCGCCAGCCGAACTGTTCGCCAGGCTCAAGG
CGAGCATGCCCGACGGCGAGGATCTCGTCGTGACCCATGGCGATGCCTGCTTGCCGAATATCATGGTGGA
AAATGGCCGCTTTTCTGGATTCATCGACTGTGGCCGGCTGGGTGTGGCGGACCGCTATCAGGACATAGCG
TTGGCTACCCGTGATATTGCTGAAGAGCTTGGCGGCGAATGGGCTGACCGCTTCCTCGTGCTTTACGGTA
TCGCCGCTCCCGATTCGCAGCGCATCGCCTTCTATCGCCTTCTTGACGAGTTCTTCTGAGCGGGACTCTG
GGGTTCGAAATGACCGACCAAGCGACGCCCAACCTGCCATCACGAGATTTCGATTCCACCGCCGCCTTCT
ATGAAAGGTTGGGCTTCGGAATCGTTTTCCGGGACGCCGGCTGGATGATCCTCCAGCGCGGGGATCTCAT
GCTGGAGTTCTTCGCCCACCCTAGGGGGAGGCTAACTGAAACACGGAAGGAGACAATACCGGAAGGAACC
CGCGCTATGACGGCAATAAAAAGACAGAATAAAACGCACGGTGTTGGGTCGTTTGTTCATAAACGCGGGG
TTCGGTCCCAGGGCTGGCACTCTGTCGATACCCCACCGAGACCCCATTGGGGCCAATACGCCCGCGTTTC
TTCCTTTTCCCCACCCCACCCCCCAAGTTCGGGTGAAGGCCCAGGGCTCGCAGCCAACGTCGGGGCGGCA
GGCCCTGCCATAGCCTCAGGTTACTCATATATACTTTAGATTGATTTAAAACTTCATTTTTAATTTAAAA
GGATCTAGGTGAAGATCCTTTTTGATAATCTCATGACCAAAATCCCTTAACGTGAGTTTTCGTTCCACTG
AGCGTCAGACCCCGTAGAAAAGATCAAAGGATCTTCTTGAGATCCTTTTTTTCTGCGCGTAATCTGCTGC
TTGCAAACAAAAAAACCACCGCTACCAGCGGTGGTTTGTTTGCCGGATCAAGAGCTACCAACTCTTTTTC
CGAAGGTAACTGGCTTCAGCAGAGCGCAGATACCAAATACTGTTCTTCTAGTGTAGCCGTAGTTAGGCCA
CCACTTCAAGAACTCTGTAGCACCGCCTACATACCTCGCTCTGCTAATCCTGTTACCAGTGGCTGCTGCC
AGTGGCGATAAGTCGTGTCTTACCGGGTTGGACTCAAGACGATAGTTACCGGATAAGGCGCAGCGGTCGG
GCTGAACGGGGGGTTCGTGCACACAGCCCAGCTTGGAGCGAACGACCTACACCGAACTGAGATACCTACA
GCGTGAGCTATGAGAAAGCGCCACGCTTCCCGAAGGGAGAAAGGCGGACAGGTATCCGGTAAGCGGCAGG
GTCGGAACAGGAGAGCGCACGAGGGAGCTTCCAGGGGGAAACGCCTGGTATCTTTATAGTCCTGTCGGGT
TTCGCCACCTCTGACTTGAGCGTCGATTTTTGTGATGCTCGTCAGGGGGGCGGAGCCTATGGAAAAACGC
CAGCAACGCGGCCTTTTTACGGTTCCTGGCCTTTTGCTGGCCTTTTGCTCACATGTTCTTTCCTGCGTTA
TCCCCTGATTCTGTGGATAACCGTATTACCGCCATGCAT
Features (pLannotate 1.2.2; 16 found; start..end, strand, type, name):
     61..364     +  enhancer       CMV enhancer: human cytomegalovirus immediate early enhancer
    365..568     +  promoter       CMV promoter: human cytomegalovirus (CMV) immediate early promoter
    591..618     +  misc_feature   MCS (fragment): multiple cloning site
    632..5035    +  CDS            UHRF1BP1L: UH1BL_HUMAN - Also known as KIAA0701 Experimental evidence at protein level: Swiss-Prot protein existence level 1. From Homo sapiens (Human).
   5050..5088    +  misc_feature   MCS (fragment): multiple cloning site
   5096..5803    +  CDS            mCherry: mCherry is a basic (constitutively fluorescent) red fluorescent protein published in 2004, derived from Discosoma sp.. It is reported to be a very rapidly-maturing monomer with low acid sensitivity.
   5822..5905    +  CDS            large T antigen (fragment): large T antigen from SV40 (simian virus 40)
   5928..6049    +  polyA_signal   SV40 poly(A) signal: SV40 polyadenylation signal
   6083..6511    -  rep_origin     f1 ori (sequence partly withheld): f1 bacteriophage origin of replication; arrow indicates direction of (+) strand synthesis
   6538..6642    +  promoter       AmpR promoter: bla
   6644..7001    +  promoter       SV40 promoter: SV40 enhancer and early promoter
   7036..7830    +  CDS            NeoR/KanR: aminoglycoside phosphotransferase from Tn5; aph(3')-II (or nptII); confers resistance to neomycin, kanamycin, and G418 (Geneticin®)
   7851..8003    +  CDS            ble (fragment): BLE_KLEPN - Experimental evidence at protein level: Swiss-Prot protein existence level 1. Binding protein with a strong affinity to the bleomycin family of antibiotics. Binds to CL990; an antimitotic-antibiotic compound. From Klebsiella pneumoniae.
   8062..8109    +  polyA_signal   HSV TK poly(A) signal: herpes simplex virus thymidine kinase polyadenylation signal (Cole and Stacy, 1985)
   8200..8216    -  polyA_signal   bGH poly(A) signal (fragment): bovine growth hormone polyadenylation signal
   8438..9026    +  rep_origin     ori: high-copy-number ColE1/pMB1/pBR322/pUC origin of replication
