[The description below was written by a language model from this plasmid's Addgene catalogue record and pLannotate feature annotations shown in this document.]
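Description:
pmCh-N1 BLTP3 chimera-2 is a mammalian expression plasmid of about 9.1 kb, built on the pmCh-N1 backbone, an N1-type vector in which the insert sits upstream of mCherry. It is maintained in E. coli through a high-copy ColE1/pUC-type origin and selected with kanamycin. The resistance cassette is dual-purpose: the Tn5 aminoglycoside phosphotransferase (NeoR/KanR) is preceded by both a bacterial bla promoter and the SV40 enhancer/early promoter and is terminated by an HSV TK polyadenylation signal. The same gene therefore confers kanamycin resistance in bacteria and could support G418 selection in mammalian cells. An f1 origin is also present. The short annotated fragments (ble, bGH poly(A), SV40 large T antigen) look like backbone remnants rather than functional elements.

The payload is a roughly 4.4 kb open reading frame driven by the human CMV immediate-early enhancer and promoter. It is flanked by remnants of the multiple cloning site, is followed by mCherry, and ends at an SV40 polyadenylation signal. The catalogue describes the insert as a codon-optimized human BLTP3A (UHRF1BP1) "chimera-2", assembled by Gibson cloning, with the red fluorescent protein at its C-terminus. The automated annotation instead labels the whole reading frame as the paralog UHRF1BP1L. This may mean the chimera combines BLTP3A sequence with sequence from that paralog, but the record does not define the composition or junctions of the chimera. The plasmid is intended for exogenous expression of the fluorescently tagged chimeric protein in mammalian cells. That use fits imaging of its localization, given the associated work on BLTP3A at membranes of the late endocytic pathway.
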