Addgene plasmid #241252: pmCh-N1 BLTP3 chimera-2
Purpose: For exogenous expression of codon optimized BLTP3A (UHRF1BP1) chimera-2 as a C-terminal fusion to RFP in mammalian cells
Depositing lab: Pietro De Camilli. Depositing organization: Yale University. Publication: BLTP3A is associated with membranes of the late endocytic pathway and is an effector of CASM. Hanna MG, Rodriguez Cruz HO, Fujise K, Wu Y, Xu CS, Pang S, Li Z, Monetti M, De Camilli P. EMBO J (2025) 44: 6168 - 6195 10.1038/s44318-025-00543-9 PubMed 39386594.
Backbone
  Vector backbone: pmCh-N1
  Vector type: Mammalian Expression
Growth in bacteria
  Bacterial resistance: Kanamycin, 50 μg/mL
  Growth temperature: 37°C
  Growth strain: DH5alpha
  Copy number: High Copy
Gene/Insert
  Gene/Insert name: BLTP3A (UHRF1BP1) chimera-2
  Species: H. sapiens (human)
  Entrez Gene: BLTP3A (a.k.a. C6orf107, ICBP90, SHIP164B, UHRF1BP1, dJ349A12.1)
  Tag / fusion protein: RFP (C terminal on insert)
  Cloning method: Gibson Cloning
Terms and licenses: Academic/Nonprofit Terms; Industry Terms: Not Available to Industry
How to cite: pmCh-N1 BLTP3 chimera-2 was a gift from Pietro De Camilli (Addgene plasmid # 241252 ; http://n2t.net/addgene:241252 ; RRID:Addgene_241252)
